Addgene plasmid #181858: pcDNA3.1(+)-FluoSTEP-EKAR
Purpose: Genetically encoded FRET-based sensor for monitoring ERK activity near a protein of interest. Must pair with GFP11-tagged POI to reconstitute donor fluorescence.
Depositing lab: Jin Zhang. Publication: FluoSTEPs: Fluorescent biosensors for monitoring compartmentalized signaling within endogenous microdomains. Tenner B, Zhang JZ, Kwon Y, Pessino V, Feng S, Huang B, Mehta S, Zhang J. Sci Adv. 2021 May 21;7(21). pii: 7/21/eabe4091. doi: 10.1126/sciadv.abe4091. Print 2021 May. PubMed 34020947.
Backbone
  Vector backbone: pcDNA3.1(+)
  Backbone manufacturer: Invitrogen
  Backbone size w/o insert (bp): 5359
  Total vector size (bp): 7336
  Vector type: Mammalian Expression
  Selectable markers: Neomycin (select with G418)
Growth in bacteria
  Bacterial resistance: Ampicillin, 100 μg/mL
  Growth temperature: 37°C
  Growth strain: DH5alpha
  Copy number: High Copy
Gene/Insert
  Gene/Insert name: FluoSTEP-EKAR (alt name: mRuby2-WW-ERKsub/DD-sfGFP(1-10))
  Insert size (bp): 1977
  Promoter: CMV
  Tag / fusion protein: mRuby2 (N terminal on insert); sfGFP(1-10) (C terminal on insert)
  Cloning method: Restriction Enzyme; 5′ cloning site HindIII (not destroyed); 3′ cloning site XbaI (not destroyed)
  Sequencing primers: 5′ CMV forward; 3′ BGH reverse
Terms and licenses: Academic/Nonprofit Terms; Industry Terms: Not Available to Industry
How to cite: pcDNA3.1(+)-FluoSTEP-EKAR was a gift from Jin Zhang (Addgene plasmid # 181858 ; http://n2t.net/addgene:181858 ; RRID:Addgene_181858)
