[The description below was written by a language model from this plasmid's Addgene catalogue record and pLannotate feature annotations shown in this document.]
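Description:
pcDNA3.1(+)-FluoSTEP-EKAR is a 7.3 kb mammalian expression plasmid built on the Invitrogen pcDNA3.1(+) backbone. It carries a roughly 2 kb biosensor cassette cloned between HindIII and XbaI sites, both of which remain intact. In E. coli it replicates from a high-copy ColE1/pUC-type origin and is selected with ampicillin through the β-lactamase gene. An f1 origin is also present. For mammalian cells, an SV40 early promoter drives a neomycin phosphotransferase gene terminated by the SV40 poly(A) signal, which allows G418 selection of stable transfectants. Short annotated fragments such as partial ble, lacI, HIV LTR and bom matches appear to be backbone remnants rather than functional elements.

The payload is transcribed from the CMV immediate-early enhancer/promoter and terminated by the bovine growth hormone poly(A) signal. A T7 promoter lies upstream of the coding region. The open reading frame encodes a single fusion protein: N-terminal mRuby2, a phospho-Ser/Thr-Pro-binding WW domain (annotated as a PIN1 fragment), an ERK substrate and docking-domain segment named in the catalogue entry but not annotated in the feature table, and C-terminal sfGFP(1-10). Because GFP(1-10) lacks the eleventh β-strand, it is non-fluorescent on its own. It becomes a functional FRET donor only when complemented by a GFP11 tag on a protein of interest. In the standard design of such kinase reporters, ERK phosphorylation of the substrate promotes binding by the WW domain, and the resulting conformational change alters energy transfer between reconstituted GFP and mRuby2. The sensor therefore reports ERK activity specifically in the vicinity of the GFP11-tagged protein, supporting studies of compartmentalized signaling.
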