Features (pLannotate 1.2.2; 22 found; start..end, strand, type, name):
    105..484     +  enhancer       CMV enhancer: human cytomegalovirus immediate early enhancer
    485..688     +  promoter       CMV promoter: human cytomegalovirus (CMV) immediate early promoter
    684..717     +  LTR            5' LTR (truncated) (fragment): truncated 5' long terminal repeat (LTR) from HIV-1
    733..751     +  promoter       T7 promoter: promoter for bacteriophage T7 RNA polymerase
    789..1499    +  CDS            mRuby2: monomeric red fluorescent protein derived from mRuby, with improved photophysical properties (Lam et al., 2012)
   1509..1670    +  CDS            PIN1 (fragment): PIN1_HUMAN - Experimental evidence at protein level: Swiss-Prot protein existence level 1. Peptidyl-prolyl cis/trans isomerase (PPIase) that binds to and isomerizes specific phosphorylated Ser/Thr-Pro (pSer/Thr-Pro) motifs (PubMed:21497122, PubMed:23623683, PubMed:29686383). By inducing conformational changes in a subset of phosphorylated proteins, acts as a molecular switch in multiple cellular processes (PubMed:21497122, PubMed:22033920, PubMed:23623683). Displays a preference for acidic residues located N-terminally to the proline bond to be isomerized. Regulates mitosis presumably by inter
   2100..2741    +  CDS            GFP(1-10): fragment of superfolder GFP consisting of the first 10 β-strands associates with GFP11, the 11th β-strand, to reconstitute fluorescent GFP (Cabantous et al., 2005; Kamiyama et al., 2016)
   2803..3027    +  polyA_signal   bGH poly(A) signal: bovine growth hormone polyadenylation signal
   3031..3052    +  promoter       SV40 promoter (fragment): SV40 enhancer and early promoter
   3073..3501    +  rep_origin     f1 ori (sequence partly withheld): f1 bacteriophage origin of replication; arrow indicates direction of (+) strand synthesis
   3515..3844    +  promoter       SV40 promoter: SV40 enhancer and early promoter
   3911..4702    +  CDS            neo: KKA2_KLEPN - Also known as kan, nptII. Experimental evidence at protein level: Swiss-Prot protein existence level 1. Resistance to kanamycin, neomycin, paromomycin, ribostamycin, butirosin and gentamicin B. From Klebsiella pneumoniae.
   4726..4884    +  CDS            ble (fragment): BLE_KLEPN - Experimental evidence at protein level: Swiss-Prot protein existence level 1. Binding protein with a strong affinity to the bleomycin family of antibiotics. Binds to CL990; an antimitotic-antibiotic compound. From Klebsiella pneumoniae.
   4879..5000    +  polyA_signal   SV40 poly(A) signal: SV40 polyadenylation signal
   5073..5089    -  protein_bind   lac operator: The lac repressor binds to the lac operator to inhibit transcription in E. coli. This inhibition can be relieved by adding lactose or isopropyl-β-D-thiogalactopyranoside (IPTG). lac repressor encoded by lacI
   5097..5127    -  promoter       lac promoter: promoter for the E. coli lac operon
   5142..5163    -  protein_bind   CAP binding site: CAP binding activates transcription in the presence of cAMP. E. coli catabolite activator protein
   5176..5268    -  CDS            lacI (fragment): lac repressor; lacI; The lac repressor binds to the lac operator to inhibit transcription in E. coli. This inhibition can be relieved by adding lactose or isopropyl-β-D-thiogalactopyranoside (IPTG).
   5451..6039    -  rep_origin     ori: high-copy-number ColE1/pMB1/pBR322/pUC origin of replication
   6210..7070    -  CDS            AmpR: β-lactamase; bla; confers resistance to ampicillin, carbenicillin, and related antibiotics
   7071..7175    -  promoter       AmpR promoter: bla
   7234..7286    -  misc_feature   bom (fragment): basis of mobility region from pBR322
>Addgene plasmid #181858 | pcDNA3.1(+)-FluoSTEP-EKAR | addgene full sequence | sequence record 363410 | Addgene NGS Result
TTAAGCTACAACAAGGCAAGGCTTGACCGACAATTGCATGAAGAATCTGCTTAGGGTTAGGCGTTTTGCG
CTGCTTCGCGATGTACGGGCCAGATATACGCGTTGACATTGATTATTGACTAGTTATTAATAGTAATCAA
TTACGGGGTCATTAGTTCATAGCCCATATATGGAGTTCCGCGTTACATAACTTACGGTAAATGGCCCGCC
TGGCTGACCGCCCAACGACCCCCGCCCATTGACGTCAATAATGACGTATGTTCCCATAGTAACGCCAATA
GGGACTTTCCATTGACGTCAATGGGTGGAGTATTTACGGTAAACTGCCCACTTGGCAGTACATCAAGTGT
ATCATATGCCAAGTACGCCCCCTATTGACGTCAATGACGGTAAATGGCCCGCCTGGCATTATGCCCAGTA
CATGACCTTATGGGACTTTCCTACTTGGCAGTACATCTACGTATTAGTCATCGCTATTACCATGGTGATG
CGGTTTTGGCAGTACATCAATGGGCGTGGATAGCGGTTTGACTCACGGGGATTTCCAAGTCTCCACCCCA
TTGACGTCAATGGGAGTTTGTTTTGGCACCAAAATCAACGGGACTTTCCAAAATGTCGTAACAACTCCGC
CCCATTGACGCAAATGGGCGGTAGGCGTGTACGGTGGGAGGTCTATATAAGCAGAGCTCTCTGGCTAACT
AGAGAACCCACTGCTTACTGGCTTATCGAAATTAATACGACTCACTATAGGGAGACCCAAGCTGGCTAGC
GTTTAAACTTAAGCTTGGATGGTGTCTAAGGGCGAAGAGCTGATCAAGGAAAATATGCGTATGAAGGTGG
TCATGGAAGGTTCGGTCAACGGCCACCAATTCAAATGCACAGGTGAAGGAGAAGGCAATCCGTACATGGG
AACTCAAACCATGAGGATCACAGTCATCGAGGGAGGACCCCTGCCATTTGCCTTTGACATTCTTGCCACG
TCGTTCATGTATGGCAGCCGTACTTTTATCAAGTACCCGAAAGGCATTCCTGATTTCTTTAAACAGTCCT
TTCCTGAGGGTTTTACTTGGGAAAGAGTTACGAGATACGAAGATGGTGGAGTCGTCACCGTCATGCAGGA
CACCAGCCTTGAGGATGGCTGTCTCGTTTACCACGTCCAAGTCAGAGGGGTAAACTTTCCCTCCAATGGT
CCCGTGATGCAGAAGAAGACCAAGGGTTGGGAGCCTAATACAGAGATGATGTATCCAGCAGATGGTGGTC
TGAGGGGATACACTCATATGGCACTGAAAGTTGATGGTGGTGGCCATCTGTCTTGCTCTTTCGTAACAAC
TTACAGGTCAAAAAAGACCGTCGGGAACATCAAGATGCCCGGTATCCATGCCGTTGATCACCGCCTGGAA
AGGTTAGAGGAAAGTGACAATGAAATGTTCGTAGTACAACGCGAAGTCGCAGTTGCCAAGTTCGCCGGGC
TTGGTGGTGGGATGGACGAGCTGTACAAGCGCATGCACATGGCGGACGAGGAGAAGCTGCCGCCCGGCTG
GGAGAAGCGCATGAGCCGCAGCTCAGGCCGAGTGTACTACTTCAACCACATCACTAACGCCAGCCAGTGG
GAGCGGCCCAGCGGCAACAGCAGCAGTGGTGGCAAAAACGGGCAGGGGGAGCCTGCCAGGGGTACCAGTG
CTGGTGGTAGTGCTGGTGGTAGTGCTGGTGGTAGTGCTGGTGGTAGTGCTGGTGGTTCCGGCAGTGCTGG
TGGTAGTGCTGGTGGTAGTACCAGTGCTGGTGGTAGTGCTGGTGGTAGTGCTGGTGGTAGTGCTGGTGGT
AGTGCTGGTGGTTCCGGCAGTGCTGGTGGTAGTGCTGGTGGTAGTACCAGTGCTGGTGGTAGTGCTGGTG
GTAGTGCTGGTGGTAGTGCTGGTGGTAGTGCTGGTGGTTCCGGCAGTGCTGGTGGTAGTGCTGGTGGTAG
TACCAGTGCTGGTGGTAGTGCTGGTGGTAGTGCTGGTGGTAGTGCTGGTGGTAGTGCTGGTGGTTCCGGA
CCAGATGTCCCTAGAACTCCAGTGGATAAAGCAAAGCTGTCATTCCAATTCCCCCGCGCACGGGAGCTCA
TGTCCAAAGGAGAAGAACTGTTTACCGGTGTTGTGCCAATTTTGGTTGAACTCGATGGTGATGTCAACGG
ACATAAGTTCTCAGTGAGAGGCGAAGGAGAAGGTGACGCCACCATTGGAAAATTGACTCTTAAATTCATC
TGTACTACTGGTAAACTTCCTGTACCATGGCCGACTCTCGTAACAACGCTTACGTACGGAGTTCAGTGCT
TTTCGAGATACCCAGACCATATGAAAAGACATGACTTTTTTAAGTCGGCTATGCCTGAAGGTTACGTGCA
AGAAAGAACAATTTCGTTCAAAGATGATGGAAAATATAAAACTAGAGCAGTTGTTAAATTTGAAGGAGAT
ACTTTGGTTAACCGCATTGAACTGAAAGGAACAGATTTTAAAGAAGATGGTAATATTCTTGGACACAAAC
TCGAATACAATTTTAATAGTCATAACGTATACATCACTGCTGATAAGCAAAAGAACGGAATTAAAGCGAA
TTTCACAGTACGCCATAATGTAGAAGATGGCAGTGTTCAACTTGCCGACCATTACCAACAAAACACCCCT
ATTGGAGACGGTCCGGTACTTCTTCCTGATAATCACTACCTCTCAACACAAACAGTCCTGAGCAAAGATC
CAAATGAAAAAGGAACAGGTGGCGGCGGAAGTTAGTCTAGAGGGCCCGTTTAAACCCGCTGATCAGCCTC
GACTGTGCCTTCTAGTTGCCAGCCATCTGTTGTTTGCCCCTCCCCCGTGCCTTCCTTGACCCTGGAAGGT
GCCACTCCCACTGTCCTTTCCTAATAAAATGAGGAAATTGCATCGCATTGTCTGAGTAGGTGTCATTCTA
TTCTGGGGGGTGGGGTGGGGCAGGACAGCAAGGGGGAGGATTGGGAAGACAATAGCAGGCATGCTGGGGA
TGCGGTGGGCTCTATGGCTTCTGAGGCGGAAAGAACCAGCTGGGGCTCTAGGGGGTATCCCC
[124 nt withheld, positions 3073-3196]
C
[91 nt withheld, positions 3198-3288]
A
[49 nt withheld, positions 3290-3338]
CCTTTGACGTTGGAGTCCACGTTCTTT
[37 nt withheld, positions 3366-3402]
ACCCTATCTCGGTCTATTCTTTTGATTTATAAGGGATTTTGCCGATTTCGGCCTATTGGTTAAAAAATGA
GCTGATTTAACAAAAATTTAACGCGAATTAATTCTGTGGAATGTGTGTCAGTTAGGGTGTGGAAAGTCCC
CAGGCTCCCCAGCAGGCAGAAGTATGCAAAGCATGCATCTCAATTAGTCAGCAACCAGGTGTGGAAAGTC
CCCAGGCTCCCCAGCAGGCAGAAGTATGCAAAGCATGCATCTCAATTAGTCAGCAACCATAGTCCCGCCC
CTAACTCCGCCCATCCCGCCCCTAACTCCGCCCAGTTCCGCCCATTCTCCGCCCCATGGCTGACTAATTT
TTTTTATTTATGCAGAGGCCGAGGCCGCCTCTGCCTCTGAGCTATTCCAGAAGTAGTGAGGAGGCTTTTT
TGGAGGCCTAGGCTTTTGCAAAAAGCTCCCGGGAGCTTATATATCCATTTTCGGATCTGATCAAGAGACA
GGATGAGGATCGTTTCGCATGATTGAACAAGATGGATTGCACGCAGGTTCTCCGGCCGCTTGGGTGGAGA
GGCTATTCGGCTATGACTGGGCACAACAGACAATCGGCTGCTCTGATGCCGCCGTGTTCCGGCTGTCAGC
GCAGGGGCGCCCGGTTCTTTTTGTCAAGACCGACCTGTCCGGTGCCCTGAATGAACTGCAGGACGAGGCA
GCGCGGCTATCGTGGCTGGCCACGACGGGCGTTCCTTGCGCAGCTGTGCTCGACGTTGTCACTGAAGCGG
GAAGGGACTGGCTGCTATTGGGCGAAGTGCCGGGGCAGGATCTCCTGTCATCTCACCTTGCTCCTGCCGA
GAAAGTATCCATCATGGCTGATGCAATGCGGCGGCTGCATACGCTTGATCCGGCTACCTGCCCATTCGAC
CACCAAGCGAAACATCGCATCGAGCGAGCACGTACTCGGATGGAAGCCGGTCTTGTCGATCAGGATGATC
TGGACGAAGAGCATCAGGGGCTCGCGCCAGCCGAACTGTTCGCCAGGCTCAAGGCGCGCATGCCCGACGG
CGAGGATCTCGTCGTGACCCATGGCGATGCCTGCTTGCCGAATATCATGGTGGAAAATGGCCGCTTTTCT
GGATTCATCGACTGTGGCCGGCTGGGTGTGGCGGACCGCTATCAGGACATAGCGTTGGCTACCCGTGATA
TTGCTGAAGAGCTTGGCGGCGAATGGGCTGACCGCTTCCTCGTGCTTTACGGTATCGCCGCTCCCGATTC
GCAGCGCATCGCCTTCTATCGCCTTCTTGACGAGTTCTTCTGAGCGGGACTCTGGGGTTCGAAATGACCG
ACCAAGCGACGCCCAACCTGCCATCACGAGATTTCGATTCCACCGCCGCCTTCTATGAAAGGTTGGGCTT
CGGAATCGTTTTCCGGGACGCCGGCTGGATGATCCTCCAGCGCGGGGATCTCATGCTGGAGTTCTTCGCC
CACCCCAACTTGTTTATTGCAGCTTATAATGGTTACAAATAAAGCAATAGCATCACAAATTTCACAAATA
AAGCATTTTTTTCACTGCATTCTAGTTGTGGTTTGTCCAAACTCATCAATGTATCTTATCATGTCTGTAT
ACCGTCGACCTCTAGCTAGAGCTTGGCGTAATCATGGTCATAGCTGTTTCCTGTGTGAAATTGTTATCCG
CTCACAATTCCACACAACATACGAGCCGGAAGCATAAAGTGTAAAGCCTGGGGTGCCTAATGAGTGAGCT
AACTCACATTAATTGCGTTGCGCTCACTGCCCGCTTTCCAGTCGGGAAACCTGTCGTGCCAGCTGCATTA
ATGAATCGGCCAACGCGCGGGGAGAGGCGGTTTGCGTATTGGGCGCTCTTCCGCTTCCTCGCTCACTGAC
TCGCTGCGCTCGGTCGTTCGGCTGCGGCGAGCGGTATCAGCTCACTCAAAGGCGGTAATACGGTTATCCA
CAGAATCAGGGGATAACGCAGGAAAGAACATGTGAGCAAAAGGCCAGCAAAAGGCCAGGAACCGTAAAAA
GGCCGCGTTGCTGGCGTTTTTCCATAGGCTCCGCCCCCCTGACGAGCATCACAAAAATCGACGCTCAAGT
CAGAGGTGGCGAAACCCGACAGGACTATAAAGATACCAGGCGTTTCCCCCTGGAAGCTCCCTCGTGCGCT
CTCCTGTTCCGACCCTGCCGCTTACCGGATACCTGTCCGCCTTTCTCCCTTCGGGAAGCGTGGCGCTTTC
TCATAGCTCACGCTGTAGGTATCTCAGTTCGGTGTAGGTCGTTCGCTCCAAGCTGGGCTGTGTGCACGAA
CCCCCCGTTCAGCCCGACCGCTGCGCCTTATCCGGTAACTATCGTCTTGAGTCCAACCCGGTAAGACACG
ACTTATCGCCACTGGCAGCAGCCACTGGTAACAGGATTAGCAGAGCGAGGTATGTAGGCGGTGCTACAGA
GTTCTTGAAGTGGTGGCCTAACTACGGCTACACTAGAAGAACAGTATTTGGTATCTGCGCTCTGCTGAAG
CCAGTTACCTTCGGAAAAAGAGTTGGTAGCTCTTGATCCGGCAAACAAACCACCGCTGGTAGCGGTGGTT
TTTTTGTTTGCAAGCAGCAGATTACGCGCAGAAAAAAAGGATCTCAAGAAGATCCTTTGATCTTTTCTAC
GGGGTCTGACGCTCAGTGGAACGAAAACTCACGTTAAGGGATTTTGGTCATGAGATTATCAAAAAGGATC
TTCACCTAGATCCTTTTAAATTAAAAATGAAGTTTTAAATCAATCTAAAGTATATATGAGTAAACTTGGT
CTGACAGTTACCAATGCTTAATCAGTGAGGCACCTATCTCAGCGATCTGTCTATTTCGTTCATCCATAGT
TGCCTGACTCCCCGTCGTGTAGATAACTACGATACGGGAGGGCTTACCATCTGGCCCCAGTGCTGCAATG
ATACCGCGAGACCCACGCTCACCGGCTCCAGATTTATCAGCAATAAACCAGCCAGCCGGAAGGGCCGAGC
GCAGAAGTGGTCCTGCAACTTTATCCGCCTCCATCCAGTCTATTAATTGTTGCCGGGAAGCTAGAGTAAG
TAGTTCGCCAGTTAATAGTTTGCGCAACGTTGTTGCCATTGCTACAGGCATCGTGGTGTCACGCTCGTCG
TTTGGTATGGCTTCATTCAGCTCCGGTTCCCAACGATCAAGGCGAGTTACATGATCCCCCATGTTGTGCA
AAAAAGCGGTTAGCTCCTTCGGTCCTCCGATCGTTGTCAGAAGTAAGTTGGCCGCAGTGTTATCACTCAT
GGTTATGGCAGCACTGCATAATTCTCTTACTGTCATGCCATCCGTAAGATGCTTTTCTGTGACTGGTGAG
TACTCAACCAAGTCATTCTGAGAATAGTGTATGCGGCGACCGAGTTGCTCTTGCCCGGCGTCAATACGGG
ATAATACCGCGCCACATAGCAGAACTTTAAAAGTGCTCATCATTGGAAAACGTTCTTCGGGGCGAAAACT
CTCAAGGATCTTACCGCTGTTGAGATCCAGTTCGATGTAACCCACTCGTGCACCCAACTGATCTTCAGCA
TCTTTTACTTTCACCAGCGTTTCTGGGTGAGCAAAAACAGGAAGGCAAAATGCCGCAAAAAAGGGAATAA
GGGCGACACGGAAATGTTGAATACTCATACTCTTCCTTTTTCAATATTATTGAAGCATTTATCAGGGTTA
TTGTCTCATGAGCGGATACATATTTGAATGTATTTAGAAAAATAAACAAATAGGGGTTCCGCGCACATTT
CCCCGAAAAGTGCCACCTGACGTCGACGGATCGGGAGATCTCCCGATCCCCTATGGTGCACTCTCAGTAC
AATCTGCTCTGATGCCGCATAGTTAAGCCAGTATCTGCTCCCTGCTTGTGTGTTGGAGGTCGCTGAGTAG
TGCGCGAGCAAAAT
